Addgene plasmid #195625: pBEL2511
Purpose: Complementation of MlaA(WT)
Depositing lab: Gira Bhabha & Damian Ekiert. Depositing organization: NYU Grossman School of Medicine. Publication: Protein-protein interactions in the Mla lipid transport system probed by computational structure prediction and deep mutational scanning. MacRae MR, Puvanendran D, Haase MAB, Coudray N, Kolich L, Lam C, Baek M, Bhabha G, Ekiert DC. J Biol Chem. 2023 Apr 24:104744. doi: 10.1016/j.jbc.2023.104744. PubMed 37100290.
Backbone
  Vector backbone: pBAD-His
  Vector type: Bacterial Expression
Growth in bacteria
  Bacterial resistance: Ampicillin, 100 μg/mL
  Growth temperature: 37°C
  Growth strain: DH5alpha
  Copy number: High Copy
Gene/Insert
  Gene/Insert name: MlaA
  Species: E. coli
  Cloning method: Gibson Cloning
Terms and licenses: Academic/Nonprofit Terms; Industry Terms: Not Available to Industry
Depositor comments: Please visit https://www.biorxiv.org/content/10.1101/2022.12.09.519820v1 for bioRxiv preprint.
How to cite: pBEL2511 was a gift from Gira Bhabha & Damian Ekiert (Addgene plasmid # 195625 ; http://n2t.net/addgene:195625 ; RRID:Addgene_195625)
