[The description below was written by a language model from this plasmid's Addgene catalogue record and pLannotate feature annotations shown in this document.]
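Description:
pBEL2511 is a bacterial expression plasmid built on the pBAD-His backbone that carries the wild-type Escherichia coli mlaA gene (also known as vacJ), inserted by Gibson cloning. The 5.3 kb sequence record shows the mlaA coding region placed directly downstream of the araBAD promoter, with the araC regulator gene encoded in the opposite orientation, so transcription of the insert is controlled by L-arabinose through AraC. Transcription is terminated by the rrnB T1 and T2 terminators, which are preceded by a stretch of the rrnB 5S rRNA sequence typical of this vector family. Although the backbone name implies a histidine tag, no tag is annotated in the feature table, and the record does not state whether MlaA is expressed as a tagged or untagged protein.

The plasmid replicates in E. coli from a ColE1/pMB1-type origin, is listed as high copy, and is selected with ampicillin through the β-lactamase gene and its own promoter. An M13 phage origin is also present, which can support single-stranded DNA production with helper phage. Short fragments of bom, rop, the tetracycline resistance gene and the tet promoter are non-functional remnants of the pBR322 ancestry of the backbone.

MlaA is the outer membrane lipoprotein component of the Mla pathway, which maintains outer membrane lipid asymmetry by retrograde phospholipid trafficking to the inner membrane. The stated purpose is complementation with wild-type MlaA. Given the associated work on Mla protein-protein interactions and deep mutational scanning, it presumably serves as a wild-type reference for restoring function in mlaA-deficient strains, though the record does not say so explicitly.
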