Features (pLannotate 1.2.2; 14 found; start..end, strand, type, name):
     10..294     +  promoter       araBAD promoter: araBAD; promoter of the L-arabinose operon of E. coli; the araC regulatory gene is transcribed in the opposite direction (Guzman et al., 1995)
    315..1067    +  CDS            mlaA: MLAA_ECOLI - Also known as vacJ. Experimental evidence at protein level: Swiss-Prot protein existence level 1. Involved in a phospholipid transport pathway that maintains lipid asymmetry in the outer membrane by retrograde trafficking of phospholipids from the outer membrane to the inner membrane. From Escherichia coli (strain K12).
   1233..1348    +  ncRNA          5S rRNA: Accession: RF00001 - 5S ribosomal RNA
   1352..1438    +  terminator     rrnB T1 terminator: Escherichia coli rrnB; transcription terminator T1 from the E. coli rrnB gene
   1530..1557    +  terminator     rrnB T2 terminator: transcription terminator T2 from the E. coli rrnB gene
   1576..1667    +  promoter       AmpR promoter: bla
   1668..2528    +  CDS            AmpR: β-lactamase; bla; confers resistance to ampicillin, carbenicillin, and related antibiotics
   2570..2950    +  rep_origin     M13 ori (sequence partly withheld): M13 bacteriophage origin of replication; arrow indicates direction of (+) strand synthesis
   3136..3723    +  rep_origin     ori: high-copy-number ColE1/pMB1/pBR322/pUC origin of replication
   3909..3960    -  misc_feature   bom (fragment): basis of mobility region from pBR322
   4076..4115    -  CDS            rop (fragment): Rop protein, which maintains plasmids at low copy number; rop
   4116..4301    -  CDS            TcR (fragment): tetracycline efflux protein; tet; confers resistance to tetracycline
   4311..4329    +  promoter       tet promoter (fragment): E. coli promoter for tetracycline efflux protein gene
   4419..5297    -  CDS            araC: L-arabinose regulatory protein; araC
>Addgene plasmid #195625 | pBEL2511 | addgene full sequence | sequence record 383631 | Addgene NGS Result
CATTCAGAGAAGAAACCAATTGTCCATATTGCATCAGACATTGCCGTCACTGCGTCTTTTACTGGCTCTT
CTCGCTAACCAAACCGGTAACCCCGCTTATTAAAAGCATTCTGTAACAAAGCGGGACCAAAGCCATGACA
AAAACGCGTAACAAAAGTGTCTATAATCACGGCAGAAAAGTCCACATTGATTATTTGCACGGCGTCACAC
TTTGCTATGCCATAGCATTTTTATCCATAAGATTAGCGGATCCTACCTGACGCTTTTTATCGCAACTCTC
TACTGTTTCTCCATACCCGTTTTTTTGGGCTAGCATGAAGCTTCGCCTGTCGGCGCTTGCTCTGGGAACT
ACGCTTCTGGTGGGGTGTGCGAGTTCCGGTACAGATCAGCAAGGGCGTTCTGACCCGTTAGAAGGGTTCA
ACCGCACCATGTACAACTTCAACTTCAATGTATTAGACCCGTATATTGTTCGACCGGTCGCTGTCGCCTG
GCGTGATTATGTTCCGCAACCGGCGCGTAACGGTTTGAGCAACTTTACTGGCAACCTTGAAGAACCTGCG
GTGATGGTTAACTACTTCTTGCAGGGCGACCCTTATCAGGGGATGGTCCACTTTACCCGCTTTTTCCTGA
ACACCATTTTGGGGATGGGCGGTTTTATTGATGTTGCAGGGATGGCGAACCCGAAACTGCAACGGACTGA
ACCTCACCGCTTCGGTAGTACGCTTGGTCATTATGGCGTGGGTTATGGGCCTTACGTTCAGTTACCGTTC
TACGGTAGCTTCACGCTGCGTGATGACGGTGGTGATATGGCGGATGGTTTTTACCCGGTTCTTTCCTGGC
TGACCTGGCCGATGTCTGTGGGTAAATGGACGCTTGAAGGGATCGAAACCCGCGCTCAGCTGCTGGATTC
CGATGGTCTGCTGCGTCAGTCGTCCGATCCTTATATTATGGTGCGCGAAGCGTACTTCCAGCGTCATGAT
TTCATCGCTAATGGCGGCGAACTCAAACCGCAGGAAAATCCGAACGCACAAGCGATTCAGGATGATTTAA
AAGATATTGATTCTGAATAAGGTACCAAATTCCAGAAAAGAGACGCTGAAAAGCGTCTTTTTTCGTTTTG
GTCCTGGTCTGAGGAATGGTTGTAAGCTTGGCTGTTTTGGCGGATGAGAGAAGATTTTCAGCCTGATACA
GATTAAATCAGAACGCAGAAGCGGTCTGATAAAACAGAATTTGCCTGGCGGCAGTAGCGCGGTGGTCCCA
CCTGACCCCATGCCGAACTCAGAAGTGAAACGCCGTAGCGCCGATGGTAGTGTGGGGTCTCCCCATGCGA
GAGTAGGGAACTGCCAGGCATCAAATAAAACGAAAGGCTCAGTCGAAAGACTGGGCCTTTCGTTTTATCT
GTTGTTTGTCGGTGAACGCTCTCCTGAGTAGGACAAATCCGCCGGGAGCGGATTTGAACGTTGCGAAGCA
ACGGCCCGGAGGGTGGCGGGCAGGACGCCCGCCATAAACTGCCAGGCATCAAATTAAGCAGAAGGCCATC
CTGACGGATGGCCTTTTTGCGTTTCTACAAACTCTTTTGTTTATTTTTCTAAATACATTCAAATATGTAT
CCGCTCATGAGACAATAACCCTGATAAATGCTTCAATAATATTGAAAAAGGAAGAGTATGAGTATTCAAC
ATTTCCGTGTCGCCCTTATTCCCTTTTTTGCGGCATTTTGCCTTCCTGTTTTTGCTCACCCAGAAACGCT
GGTGAAAGTAAAAGATGCTGAAGATCAGTTGGGTGCACGAGTGGGTTACATCGAACTGGATCTCAACAGC
GGTAAGATCCTTGAGAGTTTTCGCCCCGAAGAACGTTTTCCAATGATGAGCACTTTTAAAGTTCTGCTAT
GTGGCGCGGTATTATCCCGTGTTGACGCCGGGCAAGAGCAACTCGGTCGCCGCATACACTATTCTCAGAA
TGACTTGGTTGAGTACTCACCAGTCACAGAAAAGCATCTTACGGATGGCATGACAGTAAGAGAATTATGC
AGTGCTGCCATAACCATGAGTGATAACACTGCGGCCAACTTACTTCTGACAACGATCGGAGGACCGAAGG
AGCTAACCGCTTTTTTGCACAACATGGGGGATCATGTAACTCGCCTTGATCGTTGGGAACCGGAGCTGAA
TGAAGCCATACCAAACGACGAGCGTGACACCACGATGCCTGCAGCAATGGCAACAACGTTGCGCAAACTA
TTAACTGGCGAACTACTTACTCTAGCTTCCCGGCAACAATTAATAGACTGGATGGAGGCGGATAAAGTTG
CAGGACCACTTCTGCGCTCGGCCCTTCCGGCTGGCTGGTTTATTGCTGATAAATCTGGAGCCGGTGAGCG
TGGGTCTCGCGGTATCATTGCAGCACTGGGGCCAGATGGTAAGCCCTCCCGTATCGTAGTTATCTACACG
ACGGGGAGTCAGGCAACTATGGATGAACGAAATAGACAGATCGCTGAGATAGGTGCCTCACTGATTAAGC
ATTGGTAACTGTCAGACCAAGTTTACTCATATATACTTTAGATTGATT
[125 nt withheld, positions 2569-2693]
C
[141 nt withheld, positions 2695-2835]
CCTTTGACGTTGGAGTCCACGTTCTTT
[37 nt withheld, positions 2863-2899]
ACCCTATCTCGGGCTATTCTTTTGATTTATAAGGGATTTTGCCGATTTCGGCCTATTGGTTAAAAAATGA
GCTGATTTAACAAAAATTTAACGCGAATTTTAACAAAATATTAACGTTTACAATTTAAAAGGATCTAGGT
GAAGATCCTTTTTGATAATCTCATGACCAAAATCCCTTAACGTGAGTTTTCGTTCCACTGAGCGTCAGAC
CCCGTAGAAAAGATCAAAGGATCTTCTTGAGATCCTTTTTTTCTGCGCGTAATCTGCTGCTTGCAAACAA
AAAAACCACCGCTACCAGCGGTGGTTTGTTTGCCGGATCAAGAGCTACCAACTCTTTTTCCGAAGGTAAC
TGGCTCAGCAGAGCGCAGATACCAAATACTGTCCTTCTAGTGTAGCCGTAGTTAGGCCACCACTTCAAGA
ACTCTGTAGCACCGCCTACATACCTCGCTCTGCTAATCCTGTTACCAGTGGCTGCTGCCAGTGGCGATAA
GTCGTGTCTTACCGGGTTGGACTCAAGACGATAGTTACCGGATAAGGCGCAGCGGTCGGGCTGAACGGGG
GGTTCGTGCACACAGCCCAGCTTGGAGCGAACGACCTACACCGAACTGAGATACCTACAGCGTGAGCTAT
GAGAAAGCGCCACGCTTCCCGAAGGGAGAAAGGCGGACAGGTATCCGGTAAGCGGCAGGGTCGGAACAGG
AGAGCGCACGAGGGAGCTTCCAGGGGGAAACGCCTGGTATCTTTATAGTCCTGTCGGGTTTCGCCACCTC
TGACTTGAGCGTCGATTTTTGTGATGCTCGTCAGGGGGGCGGAGCCTATGGAAAAACGCCAGCAACGCGG
CCTTTTTACGGTTCCTGGCCTTTTGCTGGCCTTTTGCTCACATGTTCTTTCCTGCGTTATCCCCTGATTC
TGTGGATAACCGTATTACCGCCTTTGAGTGAGCTGATACCGCTCGCCGCAGCCGAACGACCGAGCGCAGC
GAGTCAGTGAGCGAGGAAGCGGAAGAGCGCCTGATGCGGTATTTTCTCCTTACGCATCTGTGCGGTATTT
CACACCGCATAGGGTCATGGCTGCGCCCCGACACCCGCCAACACCCGCTGACGCGCCCTGACGGGCTTGT
CTGCTCCCGGCATCCGCTTACAGACAAGCTGTGACCGTCTCCGGGAGCTGCATGTGTCAGAGGTTTTCAC
CGTCATCACCGAAACGCGCGAGGCAGAAGGAGATGGCGCCCAACAGTCCCCCGGCCACGGGGCCTGCCAC
CATACCCACGCCGAAACAAGCGCTCATGAGCCCGAAGTGGCGAGCCCGATCTTCCCCATCGGTGATGTCG
GCGATATAGGCGCCAGCAACCGCACCTGTGGCGCCGGTGATGCCGGCCACGATGCGTCCGGCGTAGAGGA
TCTGCTCATGTTTGACAGCTTATCATCGATGCATAATGTGCCTGTCAAATGGACGAAGCAGGGATTCTGC
AAACCCTATGCTACTCCGTCAAGCCGTCAATTGTCTGATTCGTTACCAATTATGACAACTTGACGGCTAC
ATCATTCACTTTTTCTTCACAACCGGCACGGAACTCGCTCGGGCTGGCCCCGGTGCATTTTTTAAATACC
CGCGAGAAATAGAGTTGATCGTCAAAACCAACATTGCGACCGACGGTGGCGATAGGCATCCGGGTGGTGC
TCAAAAGCAGCTTCGCCTGGCTGATACGTTGGTCCTCGCGCCAGCTTAAGACGCTAATCCCTAACTGCTG
GCGGAAAAGATGTGACAGACGCGACGGCGACAAGCAAACATGCTGTGCGACGCTGGCGATATCAAAATTG
CTGTCTGCCAGGTGATCGCTGATGTACTGACAAGCCTCGCGTACCCGATTATCCATCGGTGGATGGAGCG
ACTCGTTAATCGCTTCCATGCGCCGCAGTAACAATTGCTCAAGCAGATTTATCGCCAGCAGCTCCGAATA
GCGCCCTTCCCCTTGCCCGGCGTTAATGATTTGCCCAAACAGGTCGCTGAAATGCGGCTGGTGCGCTTCA
TCCGGGCGAAAGAACCCCGTATTGGCAAATATTGACGGCCAGTTAAGCCATTCATGCCAGTAGGCGCGCG
GACGAAAGTAAACCCACTGGTGATACCATTCGCGAGCCTCCGGATGACGACCGTAGTGATGAATCTCTCC
TGGCGGGAACAGCAAAATATCACCCGGTCGGCAAACAAATTCTCGTCCCTGATTTTTCACCACCCCCTGA
CCGCGAATGGTGAGATTGAGAATATAACCTTTCATTCCCAGCGGTCGGTCGATAAAAAAATCGAGATAAC
CGTTGGCCTCAATCGGCGTTAAACCCGCCACCAGATGGGCATTAAACGAGTATCCCGGCAGCAGGGGATC
ATTTTGCGCTTCAGCCATACTTTTCATACTCCCGC
